>Addgene plasmid #210840 | pCAG-FIP200 (1-640)-R326D-TSF | addgene full sequence | sequence record 417174 | Addgene NGS Result
GTCGACATTGATTATTGACTAGTTATTAATAGTAATCAATTACGGGGTCATTAGTTCATAGCCCATATAT
GGAGTTCCGCGTTACATAACTTACGGTAAATGGCCCGCCTGGCTGACCGCCCAACGACCCCCGCCCATTG
ACGTCAATAATGACGTATGTTCCCATAGTAACGCCAATAGGGACTTTCCATTGACGTCAATGGGTGGAGT
ATTTACGGTAAACTGCCCACTTGGCAGTACATCAAGTGTATCATATGCCAAGTACGCCCCCTATTGACGT
CAATGACGGTAAATGGCCCGCCTGGCATTATGCCCAGTACATGACCTTATGGGACTTTCCTACTTGGCAG
TACATCTACGTATTAGTCATCGCTATTACCATGGTCGAGGTGAGCCCCACGTTCTGCTTCACTCTCCCCA
TCTCCCCCCCCTCCCCACCCCCAATTTTGTATTTATTTATTTTTTAATTATTTTGTGCAGCGATGGGGGC
GGGGGGGGGGGGGGGCGCGCGCCAGGCGGGGCGGGGCGGGGCGAGGGGCGGGGCGGGGCGAGGCGGAGAG
GTGCGGCGGCAGCCAATCAGAGCGGCGCGCTCCGAAAGTTTCCTTTTATGGCGAGGCGGCGGCGGCGGCG
GCCCTATAAAAAGCGAAGCGCGCGGCGGGCGGGAGTCGCTGCGCGCTGCCTTCGCCCCGTGCCCCGCTCC
GCCGCCGCCTCGCGCCGCCCGCCCCGGCTCTGACTGACCGCGTTACTCCCACAGGTGAGCGGGCGGGACG
GCCCTTCTCCTCCGGGCTGTAATTAGCGCTTGGTTTAATGACGGCTTGTTTCTTTTCTGTGGCTGCGTGA
AAGCCTTGAGGGGCTCCGGGAGGGCCCTTTGTGCGGGGGGAGCGGCTCGGGGGGTGCGTGCGTGTGTGTG
TGCGTGGGGAGCGCCGCGTGCGGCTCCGCGCTGCCCGGCGGCTGTGAGCGCTGCGGGCGCGGCGCGGGGC
TTTGTGCGCTCCGCAGTGTGCGCGAGGGGAGCGCGGCCGGGGGCGGTGCCCCGCGGTGCGGGGGGGGCTG
CGAGGGGAACAAAGGCTGCGTGCGGGGTGTGTGCGTGGGGGGGTGAGCAGGGGGTGTGGGCGCGTCGGTC
GGGCTGCAACCCCCCCTGCACCCCCCTCCCCGAGTTGCTGAGCACGGCCCGGCTTCGGGTGCGGGGCTCC
GTACGGGGCGTGGCGCGGGGCTCGCCGTGCCGGGCGGGGGGTGGCGGCAGGTGGGGGTGCCGGGCGGGGC
GGGGCCGCCTCGGGCCGGGGAGGGCTCGGGGGAGGGGCGCGGCGGCCCCCGGAGCGCCGGCGGCTGTCGA
GGCGCGGCGAGCCGCAGCCATTGCCTTTTATGGTAATCGTGCGAGAGGGCGCAGGGACTTCCTTTGTCCC
AAATCTGTGCGGAGCCGAAATCTGGGAGGCGCCGCCGCACCCCCTCTAGCGGGCGCGGGGCGAAGCGGTG
CGGCGCCGGCAGGAAGGAAATGGGCGGGGAGGGCCTTCGTGCGTCGCCGCGCCGCCGTCCCCTTCTCCCT
CTCCAGCCTCGGGGCTGTCCGCGGGGGGACGGCTGCCTTCGGGGGGGACGGGGCAGGGCGGGGTTCGGCT
TCTGGCGTGTGACCGGCGGCTCTAGAGCCTCTGCTAACCATGTTCATGCCTTCTTCTTTTTCCTACAGCT
CCTGGGCAACGTGCTGGTTATTGTGCTGTCTCATCATTTTGGCAAAGAATTCCTCGATCGACGGTATCGA
TAGCCACCATGAAGCTCTATGTGTTTCTCGTGAATACCGGCACTACCCTGACCTTTGATACCGAACTGAC
CGTCCAGACCGTGGCTGACCTGAAGCATGCTATCCAGTCTAAATACAAGATCGCAATTCAGCACCAGGTG
CTGGTGGTCAACGGCGGAGAGTGCATGGCCGCTGATCGCAGGGTCTGTACCTATTCAGCCGGCACCGACA
CTAACCCAATCTTCCTCTTTAATAAGGAGATGATTCTGTGCGATAGACCCCCTGCTATCCCCAAGACCAC
TTTTAGCACTGAGAACGACATGGAAATCAAAGTGGAGGAATCCCTGATGATGCCAGCCGTGTTCCACACC
GTCGCTTCTCGCACTCAGCTGGCACTCGAGATGTACGAAGTGGCCAAGAAACTGTGCTCTTTCTGTGAGG
GTCTCGTCCACGATGAACATCTGCAGCACCAGGGCTGGGCAGCCATTATGGCTAACCTGGAGGACTGTTC
AAATAGTTATCAGAAACTGCTCTTCAAGTTTGAGTCTATCTACTCAAACTATCTGCAGAGCATCGAAGAC
ATTAAACTGAAGCTCACACACCTGGGAACCGCAGTGAGCGTCATGGCCAAGATCCCTCTGCTCGAGTGCC
TGACTAGGCATTCCTACAGAGAATGTCTGGGTAGGCTCGATAGTCTGCCAGAACACGAGGACAGCGAGAA
AGCCGAAATGAAGCGCTCTACAGAGCTGGTGCTCTCACCTGACATGCCAAGGACAACCAACGAAAGTCTG
CTCACCAGCTTCCCAAAGTCCGTGGAGCATGTCTCCCCCGACACTGCCGATGCTGAATCTGGAAAGGAGA
TTAGAGAAAGTTGCCAGAGCACCGTGCACCAGCAGGACGAGACTACAATTGACACTAAGGACGGCGATCT
GCCCTTCTTTAACGTCAGTCTGCTCGATTGGATCAACGTCCAGGACAGACCTAATGATGTGGAGTCCCTG
GTCGATAAGTGCTTTGATAGCATGTCCCGTCTGGACCCACGTATCATTCGTCCTTTCATCGCAGAGTGTC
GTCAGACCATTGCCAAGCTGGACAACCAGAATATGAAAGCTATTAAGGGTCTGGAAGATCGGCTCTACGC
CCTGGACCAGATGATCGCTAGCTGTGGACGCCTGGTGAACGAGCAGAAGGAACTCGCTCAGGGTTTCCTG
GCAAACCAGAAAAGAGCCGAGAATCTCAAGGATGCATCAGTGCTGCCTGACCTGTGCCTCAGTCATGCCA
ATCAGCTGATGATTATGCTCCAGAACCACCGCAAGCTGCTCGACATCAAACAGAAGTGTACCACTGCTAA
ACAGGAGCTGGCAAACAATCTCCATGTGAGGCTGAAGTGGTGCTGTTTCGTCATGCTGCACGCAGACCAG
GATGGCGAGAAGCTCCAGGCCCTGCTCAGGCTGGTGATTGAGCTGCTCGAAAGAGTGAAGATCGTCGAGG
CTCTGTCCACCGTCCCACAGATGTACTGCCTGGCAGTGGTCGAGGTGGTCAGACGTAAAATGTTTATCAA
GCACTACAGAGAATGGGCAGGTGCCCTCGTGAAAGATGGCAAGCGTCTGTATGAAGCCGAGAAATCTAAG
CGTGAGTCATTCGGCAAACTGTTTCGGAAGAGCTTCCTCCGTAACCGGCTGTTCCGCGGACTCGACAGTT
GGCCACCCAGCTTTTGCACCCAGAAACCTAGGAAGTTCGACTGTGAGCTGCCAGATATCTCCCTCAAGGA
CCTGCAGTTTCTCCAGTCCTTCTGCCCATCTGAGGTGCAGCCCTTTCTGAGGGTCCCTCTGCTCTGTGAC
TTCGAACCTCTGCACCAGCATGTGCTGGCCCTCCACAACCTCGTCAAGGCTGCACAGAGTCTGGATGAGA
TGAGCCAGACAATCACCGACCTGCTCAGCGAACAGAAGGGTACCGAAAACCTGTACTTCCAATCCGGTAT
GGCGGCCTGGTCACACCCGCAGTTCGAGAAAGGTGGAGGTGCCCGAGGTGGATCGGGAGGTGGATCGTGG
AGCCACCCGCAGTTCGAAAAAGGATTCGATTACAAGGATGACGATGACAAGTAGCTCGAGGAATTCACTC
CTCAGGTGCAGGCTGCCTATCAGAAGGTGGTGGCTGGTGTGGCCAATGCCCTGGCTCACAAATACCACTG
AGATCTTTTTCCCTCTGCCAAAAATTATGGGGACATCATGAAGCCCCTTGAGCATCTGACTTCTGGCTAA
TAAAGGAAATTTATTTTCATTGCAATAGTGTGTTGGAATTTTTTGTGTCTCTCACTCGGAAGGACATATG
GGAGGGCAAATCATTTAAAACATCAGAATGAGTATTTGGTTTAGAGTTTGGCAACATATGCCCATATGCT
GGCTGCCATGAACAAAGGTTGGCTATAAAGAGGTCATCAGTATATGAAACAGCCCCCTGCTGTCCATTCC
TTATTCCATAGAAAAGCCTTGACTTGAGGTTAGATTTTTTTTATATTTTGTTTTGTGTTATTTTTTTCTT
TAACATCCCTAAAATTTTCCTTACATGTTTTACTAGCCAGATTTTTCCTCCTCTCCTGACTACTCCCAGT
CATAGCTGTCCCTCTTCTCTTATGGAGATCCCTCGACCTGCAGCCCAAGCTTGGCGTAATCATGGTCATA
GCTGTTTCCTGTGTGAAATTGTTATCCGCTCACAATTCCACACAACATACGAGCCGGAAGCATAAAGTGT
AAAGCCTGGGGTGCCTAATGAGTGAGCTAACTCACATTAATTGCGTTGCGCTCACTGCCCGCTTTCCAGT
CGGGAAACCTGTCGTGCCAGCGGATCCGCATCTCAATTAGTCAGCAACCATAGTCCCGCCCCTAACTCCG
CCCATCCCGCCCCTAACTCCGCCCAGTTCCGCCCATTCTCCGCCCCATGGCTGACTAATTTTTTTTATTT
ATGCAGAGGCCGAGGCCGCCTCGGCCTCTGAGCTATTCCAGAAGTAGTGAGGAGGCTTTTTTGGAGGCCT
AGGCTTTTGCAAAAAGCTAACTTGTTTATTGCAGCTTATAATGGTTACAAATAAAGCAATAGCATCACAA
ATTTCACAAATAAAGCATTTTTTTCACTGCATTCTAGTTGTGGTTTGTCCAAACTCATCAATGTATCTTA
TCATGTCTGGATCCGCTGCATTAATGAATCGGCCAACGCGCGGGGAGAGGCGGTTTGCGTATTGGGCGCT
CTTCCGCTTCCTCGCTCACTGACTCGCTGCGCTCGGTCGTTCGGCTGCGGCGAGCGGTATCAGCTCACTC
AAAGGCGGTAATACGGTTATCCACAGAATCAGGGGATAACGCAGGAAAGAACATGTGAGCAAAAGGCCAG
CAAAAGGCCAGGAACCGTAAAAAGGCCGCGTTGCTGGCGTTTTTCCATAGGCTCCGCCCCCCTGACGAGC
ATCACAAAAATCGACGCTCAAGTCAGAGGTGGCGAAACCCGACAGGACTATAAAGATACCAGGCGTTTCC
CCCTGGAAGCTCCCTCGTGCGCTCTCCTGTTCCGACCCTGCCGCTTACCGGATACCTGTCCGCCTTTCTC
CCTTCGGGAAGCGTGGCGCTTTCTCATAGCTCACGCTGTAGGTATCTCAGTTCGGTGTAGGTCGTTCGCT
CCAAGCTGGGCTGTGTGCACGAACCCCCCGTTCAGCCCGACCGCTGCGCCTTATCCGGTAACTATCGTCT
TGAGTCCAACCCGGTAAGACACGACTTATCGCCACTGGCAGCAGCCACTGGTAACAGGATTAGCAGAGCG
AGGTATGTAGGCGGTGCTACAGAGTTCTTGAAGTGGTGGCCTAACTACGGCTACACTAGAAGAACAGTAT
TTGGTATCTGCGCTCTGCTGAAGCCAGTTACCTTCGGAAAAAGAGTTGGTAGCTCTTGATCCGGCAAACA
AACCACCGCTGGTAGCGGTGGTTTTTTTGTTTGCAAGCAGCAGATTACGCGCAGAAAAAAAGGATCTCAA
GAAGATCCTTTGATCTTTTCTACGGGGTCTGACGCTCAGTGGAACGAAAACTCACGTTAAGGGATTTTGG
TCATGAGATTATCAAAAAGGATCTTCACCTAGATCCTTTTAAATTAAAAATGAAGTTTTAAATCAATCTA
AAGTATATATGAGTAAACTTGGTCTGACAGTTACCAATGCTTAATCAGTGAGGCACCTATCTCAGCGATC
TGTCTATTTCGTTCATCCATAGTTGCCTGACTCCCCGTCGTGTAGATAACTACGATACGGGAGGGCTTAC
CATCTGGCCCCAGTGCTGCAATGATACCGCGAGACCCACGCTCACCGGCTCCAGATTTATCAGCAATAAA
CCAGCCAGCCGGAAGGGCCGAGCGCAGAAGTGGTCCTGCAACTTTATCCGCCTCCATCCAGTCTATTAAT
TGTTGCCGGGAAGCTAGAGTAAGTAGTTCGCCAGTTAATAGTTTGCGCAACGTTGTTGCCATTGCTACAG
GCATCGTGGTGTCACGCTCGTCGTTTGGTATGGCTTCATTCAGCTCCGGTTCCCAACGATCAAGGCGAGT
TACATGATCCCCCATGTTGTGCAAAAAAGCGGTTAGCTCCTTCGGTCCTCCGATCGTTGTCAGAAGTAAG
TTGGCCGCAGTGTTATCACTCATGGTTATGGCAGCACTGCATAATTCTCTTACTGTCATGCCATCCGTAA
GATGCTTTTCTGTGACTGGTGAGTACTCAACCAAGTCATTCTGAGAATAGTGTATGCGGCGACCGAGTTG
CTCTTGCCCGGCGTCAATACGGGATAATACCGCGCCACATAGCAGAACTTTAAAAGTGCTCATCATTGGA
AAACGTTCTTCGGGGCGAAAACTCTCAAGGATCTTACCGCTGTTGAGATCCAGTTCGATGTAACCCACTC
GTGCACCCAACTGATCTTCAGCATCTTTTACTTTCACCAGCGTTTCTGGGTGAGCAAAAACAGGAAGGCA
AAATGCCGCAAAAAAGGGAATAAGGGCGACACGGAAATGTTGAATACTCATACTCTTCCTTTTTCAATAT
TATTGAAGCATTTATCAGGGTTATTGTCTCATGAGCGGATACATATTTGAATGTATTTAGAAAAATAAAC
AAATAGGGGTTCCGCGCACATTTCCCCGAAAAGTGCCACCTGG
Features (pLannotate 1.2.2; 20 found; start..end, strand, type, name):
      4..383     +  enhancer       CMV enhancer: human cytomegalovirus immediate early enhancer
    385..661     +  promoter       chicken β-actin promoter: No description available
    662..1678    +  intron         chimeric intron: chimera between introns from chicken β-actin and rabbit β-globin
   1676..1732    +  CDS            HBB (fragment): HBB_LEPEU - Experimental evidence at protein level: Swiss-Prot protein existence level 1. Involved in oxygen transport from the lung to the various peripheral tissues. From Lepus europaeus (European hare).
   1759..3750    +  CDS            RB1CC1 (fragment): RBCC1_HUMAN - Also known as KIAA0203, RBICC. Experimental evidence at protein level: Swiss-Prot protein existence level 1. Involved in autophagy (PubMed:21775823). Regulates early events but also late events of autophagosome formation through direct interaction with Atg16L1 (PubMed:23392225). Required for the formation of the autophagosome-like double-membrane structure that surrounds the Salmonella-containing vacuole (SCV) during S.typhimurium infection and subsequent xenophagy (By similarity). Involved in repair of DNA damage caused by ionizing radiation, which subsequently improves cell sur
   3778..3800    +  CDS            Strep-Tag II (fragment): peptide that binds Strep-Tactin®, an engineered form of streptavidin
   3808..3831    +  CDS            FLAG: FLAG® epitope tag, followed by an enterokinase cleavage site
   3841..3918    +  CDS            HBB (fragment): HBB_PONPY - Experimental evidence at transcript level: Swiss-Prot protein existence level 2. Involved in oxygen transport from the lung to the various peripheral tissues. From Pongo pygmaeus (Bornean orangutan).
   3989..4044    +  polyA_signal   β-globin poly(A) signal: rabbit β-globin polyadenylation signal (Gil and Proudfoot, 1987)
   4429..4445    -  protein_bind   lac operator: The lac repressor binds to the lac operator to inhibit transcription in E. coli. This inhibition can be relieved by adding lactose or isopropyl-β-D-thiogalactopyranoside (IPTG). lac repressor encoded by lacI
   4453..4483    -  promoter       lac promoter: promoter for the E. coli lac operon
   4498..4519    -  protein_bind   CAP binding site: CAP binding activates transcription in the presence of cAMP. E. coli catabolite activator protein
   4532..4571    -  CDS            lacI (fragment): lac repressor; lacI; The lac repressor binds to the lac operator to inhibit transcription in E. coli. This inhibition can be relieved by adding lactose or isopropyl-β-D-thiogalactopyranoside (IPTG).
   4578..4600    +  promoter       SV40 promoter (fragment): SV40 enhancer and early promoter
   4624..4759    +  rep_origin     SV40 ori: SV40 origin of replication
   4779..4913    +  polyA_signal   SV40 poly(A) signal: SV40 polyadenylation signal
   4915..4969    -  CDS            lacI (fragment): lac repressor; lacI; The lac repressor binds to the lac operator to inhibit transcription in E. coli. This inhibition can be relieved by adding lactose or isopropyl-β-D-thiogalactopyranoside (IPTG).
   5152..5740    -  rep_origin     ori: high-copy-number ColE1/pMB1/pBR322/pUC origin of replication
   5911..6771    -  CDS            AmpR: β-lactamase; bla; confers resistance to ampicillin, carbenicillin, and related antibiotics
   6772..6876    -  promoter       AmpR promoter: bla
