[The description below was written by a language model from this plasmid's Addgene catalogue record and pLannotate feature annotations shown in this document.]
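Description:
pCAG-FIP200 (1-640)-R326D-TSF is a mammalian expression plasmid built on the pCAG backbone and encoding an N-terminal fragment of human FIP200 (RB1CC1), a scaffold subunit of the autophagy-initiating ULK1 complex. It is maintained in E. coli through a high-copy ColE1/pUC-type origin and selected with ampicillin via the β-lactamase gene and its native promoter. Short lac promoter/operator and lacI fragments are also annotated. These appear to be backbone remnants with no role in expression. An SV40 origin is present as well, which can support episomal replication in cells that supply large T antigen.

Expression is driven by the composite CAG promoter, made up of the CMV immediate-early enhancer, the chicken β-actin promoter and a chimeric β-actin/β-globin intron, which gives strong constitutive transcription in most mammalian cell types. The open reading frame covers residues 1–640 of FIP200, the N-terminal domain, and carries the point substitution R326D. It is followed by C-terminal affinity tags, of which the feature table detects a Strep-Tag II sequence and a FLAG epitope, consistent with the "TSF" label in the name. The record does not spell out the exact composition of this tag. Transcripts terminate at a rabbit β-globin polyadenylation signal. The small HBB fragments flagged on either side of the insert are most likely globin-derived vector sequence, not separate coding regions.

The stated purpose is mammalian expression of a FIP200 NTD mutant. The Strep/FLAG tags suit affinity purification or detection of the protein, and the associated study concerns the structure and activation of the ULK1 complex and its supercomplex with PI3KC3-C1. The record does not state which interaction or function the R326D mutation is meant to affect.
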