Addgene plasmid #210840: pCAG-FIP200 (1-640)-R326D-TSF
Purpose: Mammalian expression of FIP200 NTD mutant
Depositing lab: James Hurley. Depositing organization: University of California, Berkeley. Publication: Structure and activation of the human autophagy-initiating ULK1C:PI3KC3-C1 supercomplex. Chen M, Nguyen TN, Ren X, Khuu G, Cook ASI, Zhao Y, Yildiz A, Lazarou M, Hurley JH. Nat Struct Mol Biol. 2025 Sep;32(9):1596-1605. doi: 10.1038/s41594-025-01557-x. Epub 2025 May 29. PubMed 40442316.
Backbone
  Vector backbone: pCAG
  Vector type: Mammalian Expression
Growth in bacteria
  Bacterial resistance: Ampicillin, 100 μg/mL
  Growth temperature: 37°C
  Growth strain: DH5alpha
  Copy number: High Copy
Gene/Insert
  Gene/Insert name: FIP200
  Species: H. sapiens (human)
  Mutation: R326D
  Entrez Gene: RB1CC1 (a.k.a. ATG17, CC1, FIP200, PPP1R131)
  Cloning method: Restriction Enzyme; 5′ cloning site ClaI (unknown if destroyed); 3′ cloning site KpnI (unknown if destroyed)
Terms and licenses: Academic/Nonprofit Terms; Industry Terms: Not Available to Industry
Depositor comments: Please visit https://www.biorxiv.org/content/10.1101/2023.06.01.543278v3 for bioRxiv preprint.
How to cite: pCAG-FIP200 (1-640)-R326D-TSF was a gift from James Hurley (Addgene plasmid # 210840 ; http://n2t.net/addgene:210840 ; RRID:Addgene_210840)
