>Addgene plasmid #210840 | pCAG-FIP200 (1-640)-R326D-TSF | depositor partial sequence | sequence record 411070 | FIP200 (1-640)-R326D (ClaI/kpnI)
ATGAAGCTCTATGTGTTTCTCGTGAATACCGGCACTACCCTGACCTTTGATACCGAACTGACCGTCCAGA
CCGTGGCTGACCTGAAGCATGCTATCCAGTCTAAATACAAGATCGCAATTCAGCACCAGGTGCTGGTGGT
CAACGGCGGAGAGTGCATGGCCGCTGATCGCAGGGTCTGTACCTATTCAGCCGGCACCGACACTAACCCA
ATCTTCCTCTTTAATAAGGAGATGATTCTGTGCGATAGACCCCCTGCTATCCCCAAGACCACTTTTAGCA
CTGAGAACGACATGGAAATCAAAGTGGAGGAATCCCTGATGATGCCAGCCGTGTTCCACACCGTCGCTTC
TCGCACTCAGCTGGCACTCGAGATGTACGAAGTGGCCAAGAAACTGTGCTCTTTCTGTGAGGGTCTCGTC
CACGATGAACATCTGCAGCACCAGGGCTGGGCAGCCATTATGGCTAACCTGGAGGACTGTTCAAATAGTT
ATCAGAAACTGCTCTTCAAGTTTGAGTCTATCTACTCAAACTATCTGCAGAGCATCGAAGACATTAAACT
GAAGCTCACACACCTGGGAACCGCAGTGAGCGTCATGGCCAAGATCCCTCTGCTCGAGTGCCTGACTAGG
CATTCCTACAGAGAATGTCTGGGTAGGCTCGATAGTCTGCCAGAACACGAGGACAGCGAGAAAGCCGAAA
TGAAGCGCTCTACAGAGCTGGTGCTCTCACCTGACATGCCAAGGACAACCAACGAAAGTCTGCTCACCAG
CTTCCCAAAGTCCGTGGAGCATGTCTCCCCCGACACTGCCGATGCTGAATCTGGAAAGGAGATTAGAGAA
AGTTGCCAGAGCACCGTGCACCAGCAGGACGAGACTACAATTGACACTAAGGACGGCGATCTGCCCTTCT
TTAACGTCAGTCTGCTCGATTGGATCAACGTCCAGGACAGACCTAATGATGTGGAGTCCCTGGTCGATAA
GTGCTTTGATAGCATGTCCCGTCTGGACCCACGTATCATTCGTCCTTTCATCGCAGAGTGTCGTCAGACC
ATTGCCAAGCTGGACAACCAGAATATGAAAGCTATTAAGGGTCTGGAAGATCGGCTCTACGCCCTGGACC
AGATGATCGCTAGCTGTGGACGCCTGGTGAACGAGCAGAAGGAACTCGCTCAGGGTTTCCTGGCAAACCA
GAAAAGAGCCGAGAATCTCAAGGATGCATCAGTGCTGCCTGACCTGTGCCTCAGTCATGCCAATCAGCTG
ATGATTATGCTCCAGAACCACCGCAAGCTGCTCGACATCAAACAGAAGTGTACCACTGCTAAACAGGAGC
TGGCAAACAATCTCCATGTGAGGCTGAAGTGGTGCTGTTTCGTCATGCTGCACGCAGACCAGGATGGCGA
GAAGCTCCAGGCCCTGCTCAGGCTGGTGATTGAGCTGCTCGAAAGAGTGAAGATCGTCGAGGCTCTGTCC
ACCGTCCCACAGATGTACTGCCTGGCAGTGGTCGAGGTGGTCAGACGTAAAATGTTTATCAAGCACTACA
GAGAATGGGCAGGTGCCCTCGTGAAAGATGGCAAGCGTCTGTATGAAGCCGAGAAATCTAAGCGTGAGTC
ATTCGGCAAACTGTTTCGGAAGAGCTTCCTCCGTAACCGGCTGTTCCGCGGACTCGACAGTTGGCCACCC
AGCTTTTGCACCCAGAAACCTAGGAAGTTCGACTGTGAGCTGCCAGATATCTCCCTCAAGGACCTGCAGT
TTCTCCAGTCCTTCTGCCCATCTGAGGTGCAGCCCTTTCTGAGGGTCCCTCTGCTCTGTGACTTCGAACC
TCTGCACCAGCATGTGCTGGCCCTCCACAACCTCGTCAAGGCTGCACAGAGTCTGGATGAGATGAGCCAG
ACAATCACCGACCTGCTCAGCGAACAGAAG
